Addgene plasmid #217500: pSEVAb827
Purpose: pSEVAb (SEVA 3.1), Type IIS compatible plasmid with sfGFP under the BBa_J23119 promoter, pSEVAb82 backbone, RK2 ori
Depositing lab: Nico Claassens. Depositing organization: Wageningen University, Department Agrotechnology & Food Sciences. Publication: MOSAIC: A Highly Efficient, One-Step Recombineering Approach to Plasmid Editing and Diversification. van den Brink M, Althuis TY, Danelon C, Claassens NJ. ACS Synth Biol. 2025 Jun 5. doi: 10.1021/acssynbio.4c00657. PubMed 40471122.
Backbone
  Vector backbone: pSEVAb82
  Vector type: Synthetic Biology
Growth in bacteria
  Bacterial resistance: Apramycin, 50 μg/mL
  Growth temperature: 37°C
  Growth strain: DH5alpha
  Copy number: High Copy
Gene/Insert
  Gene/Insert name: superfolder green fluorescent protein (sfGFP)
  Species: Aequorea victoria
  Mutation: S30R, Y39N, F64L, S65T, Q80R, F99S, N105T, Y145F, M153T, V163A, I171V, and A206V
  Cloning method: Golden Gate
Terms and licenses: Academic/Nonprofit Terms; Industry Terms: Not Available to Industry
How to cite: pSEVAb827 was a gift from Nico Claassens (Addgene plasmid # 217500 ; http://n2t.net/addgene:217500 ; RRID:Addgene_217500)
