[The description below was written by a language model from this plasmid's Addgene catalogue record and pLannotate feature annotations shown in this document.]
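Description:
pSEVAb827 is a 4.5 kb synthetic-biology plasmid from the pSEVAb collection (SEVA 3.1 format), a modular, Type IIS (Golden Gate) compatible vector series. It is built on the pSEVAb82 backbone. Replication relies on the broad-host-range RK2 (IncP) system, annotated here as oriV together with the trfA gene, whose product binds and activates oriV. An IncP oriT is also present, which in principle allows conjugative mobilisation when transfer functions are supplied in trans. Selection is by apramycin resistance, conferred by the aac(3)IV aminoglycoside acetyltransferase. The catalogue lists the plasmid as high copy and propagated in E. coli DH5alpha. RK2 replicons are generally regarded as low copy, so that field should be read with some caution. The short tnpA fragment and the very short CloDF13 ori fragment spanning the sequence origin are partial automated matches, probably remnants or chance similarities rather than functional parts.

The cargo is a constitutive reporter cassette in which the strong synthetic sigma-70 promoter BBa_J23119 drives superfolder GFP. This Aequorea victoria GFP variant carries the listed folding and brightness mutations, including S30R, Y39N, F64L, S65T and A206V. The cassette sits between BioBrick prefix and suffix scars. It is insulated by the rrnB T1 terminator upstream (on the opposite strand) and by the lambda t0 terminator downstream, with additional small terminator fragments annotated on each side.

The associated publication describes a one-step recombineering method for plasmid editing and diversification. This suggests the plasmid served as a fluorescent target or test plasmid in that work, although the record does not state its exact role. More generally, it can serve as a constitutive sfGFP reporter and as a Golden Gate compatible RK2/apramycin backbone.
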