Features (pLannotate 1.2.2; 14 found; start..end, strand, type, name):
     67..153     -  terminator     rrnB T1 terminator: Escherichia coli rrnB; transcription terminator T1 from the E. coli rrnB gene
    168..190     -  terminator     bacterial terminator (fragment): putative bacterial transcription terminator
    193..214     +  misc_feature   BioBrick prefix: BioBrick prefix for parts that do not start with "ATG"
    215..240     +  promoter       J23119(SpeI) promoter (fragment): bacterial promoter (Registry of Standard Biological Parts BBa J23119) modified to end with an SpeI site
    276..989     +  CDS            Superfolder GFP: Superfolder GFP is a basic (constitutively fluorescent) green fluorescent protein published in 2005, derived from Aequorea victoria. It is reported to be a very rapidly-maturing weak dimer.
    996..1016    +  misc_feature   BioBrick suffix: universal suffix for all parts
   1017..1037    +  terminator     his operon terminator (fragment): This putative transcriptin terminator from the E. coli his operon has a 2-bp deletion introduced during synthesis. Its efficiency has not been determined.
   1042..1136    +  terminator     lambda t0 terminator: transcription terminator from phage lambda
   1243..2043    +  CDS            ApmR: aminoglycoside 3-N-acetyltransferase type IV ; aac(3)IV; confers resistance to apramycin (Paget and Davies, 1996)
   2219..2327    +  oriT           oriT: incP origin of transfer
   2388..3536    -  CDS            trfA: trans-acting replication protein that binds to and activates oriV
   3588..3869    -  CDS            tnpA (fragment): TN5P_ECOLX - Also known as tnp. Experimental evidence at protein level: Swiss-Prot protein existence level 1. Mediates transposition of transposon Tn5 by a 'cut and paste' mechanism. First, the monomeric transposase binds the 19 bp inverted DNA repeats flanking the transposon. Then, dimerization of the DNA- bound transposase creates a synaptic DNA complex. After nicking of the first DNA strand, excision of the transposon proceeds through a series of intermediates. The transposase then mediates the insertion of the transposon at a new site by strand transfer. The activity of the wild- type tran
   3929..4460    -  rep_origin     oriV: incP origin of replication
   4516..31      -  rep_origin     CloDF13 ori (fragment) (across the origin): Plasmids containing the CloDF13 (CDF) origin of replication can be propagated in E. coli cells that contain additional plasmids with compatible origins.
>Addgene plasmid #217500 | pSEVAb827 | addgene full sequence | sequence record 455513 | Addgene NGS Result
AAAAAAAGGATCTCAAGAAGATCCTTTGATCTTTTCTACGGCGCGCCCAGCTGTCTAGGGCGGCGGATTT
GTCCTACTCAGGAGAGCGTTCACCGACAAACAACAGATAAAACGAAAGGCCCAGTCTTTCGACTGAGCCT
TTCGTTTTATTTGATGCCTTTAATTAATAGCTTTCGCTAAGGATGATTTCTGGAATTCGCGGCCGCTTCT
AGAGTTGACGGCTAGCTCAGTCCTAGGTATTGTGCTAGCTACTAGAGAAAGAGGAGAAATACTAGATGCG
TAAAGGCGAAGAACTGTTCACGGGCGTAGTTCCGATTCTGGTCGAGCTGGACGGCGATGTGAACGGTCAT
AAGTTTAGCGTTCGCGGTGAAGGTGAGGGCGACGCGACCAACGGCAAACTGACCCTGAAGTTCATCTGCA
CCACCGGTAAACTGCCGGTGCCTTGGCCGACCTTGGTGACGACGTTGACGTATGGCGTGCAGTGTTTTGC
GCGTTATCCGGACCACATGAAACAACACGATTTCTTCAAATCTGCGATGCCGGAGGGTTACGTCCAGGAG
CGTACCATTTCCTTCAAGGATGATGGCTACTACAAAACTCGCGCAGAGGTTAAGTTTGAAGGTGACACGC
TGGTCAATCGTATCGAATTGAAGGGTATCGACTTTAAAGAGGATGGTAACATTCTGGGCCATAAACTGGA
GTATAACTTCAACAGCCATAATGTTTACATTACGGCAGACAAGCAAAAGAACGGCATCAAGGCCAATTTC
AAGATTCGCCACAATGTTGAGGACGGTAGCGTCCAACTGGCCGACCATTACCAGCAGAACACCCCAATTG
GTGACGGTCCGGTTTTGCTGCCGGATAATCACTATCTGAGCACCCAAAGCGTGCTGAGCAAAGATCCGAA
CGAAAAACGTGATCACATGGTCCTGCTGGAATTTGTGACCGCTGCGGGCATCACCCACGGTATGGATGAA
CTGTACAAATAATAATACTAGTAGCGGCCGCTGCAGTCCGGCAAAAAAGGGCAAGGTCTTGGACTCCTGT
TGATAGATCCAGTAATGACCTCAGAACTCCATCTGGATTTGTTCAGAACGCTCGGTTGCCGCCGGGCGTT
TTTTATTGGTGAGAATCCAGGGGTCCCCAATAATTACGATTTAAATTTGTGTCTCAAAATCTCTGATGTT
ACATTGCACAAGATAAAAATATATCATCATGAACAATAAAACTGTCTGGAATATGTCATCAGCGGTGGAG
TGCAATGTCGTGCAATACGAATGGCGAAAAGCCGAGCTCATCGGTCAGCTTCTCAACCTTGGGGTTACCC
CCGGCGGTGTGCTGCTGGTCCACAGCTCCTTCCGTAGCGTCCGGCCCCTCGAAGATGGGCCACTTGGACT
GATCGAGGCCCTGCGTGCTGCGCTGGGTCCGGGAGGGACGCTCGTCATGCCCTCGTGGTCAGGTCTGGAC
GACGAGCCGTTCGATCCTGCCACGTCGCCCGTTACACCGGACCTTGGAGTTGTCTCTGACACATTCTGGC
GCCTGCCAAATGTAAAGCGCAGCGCCCATCCATTTGCCTTTGCGGCAGCGGGGCCACAGGCAGAGCAGAT
CATCTCTGATCCATTGCCCCTGCCACCTCACTCGCCTGCAAGCCCGGTCGCCCGTGTCCATGAACTCGAT
GGGCAGGTACTTCTCCTCGGCGTGGGACACGATGCCAACACGACGCTGCATCTTGCCGAGTTGATGGCAA
AGGTTCCCTATGGGGTGCCGAGACACTGCACCATTCTTCAGGATGGCAAGTTGGTACGCGTCGATTATCT
CGAGAATGACCACTGCTGTGAGCGCTTTGCCTTGGCGGACAGGTGGCTCAAGGAGAAGAGCCTTCAGAAG
GAAGGTCCAGTCGGTCATGCCTTTGCTCGGTTGATCCGCTCCCGCGACATTGTGGCGACAGCCCTGGGTC
AACTGGGCCGAGATCCGTTGATCTTCCTGCATCCGCCAGAGGCGGGATGCGAAGAATGCGATGCCGCTCG
CCAGTCGATTGGCTGAGCTCATAGTCCAATTGGACCGCGGTCCGCGCGTTGTCCTTTTCCGCTGCATAAC
CCTGCTTCGGGGTCATTATAGCGATTTTTTCGGTATATCCATCCTTTTTCGCACGATATACAGGATTTTG
CCAAAGGGTTCGTGTAGACTTTCCTTGGTGTATCCAACGGCGTCAGCCGGGCAGGATAGGTGAAGTAGGC
CCACCCGCGAGCGGGTGTTCCTTCTTCACTGTCCCTTATTCGCACCTGGCGGTGCTCAACGGGAATCCTG
CTCTGCGAGGCTGGCCGTAGGCCGGCCGCGATGCAGGTGGCTGCTGAACCCCCAGCCGGAACTGACCCCA
CAAGGCCCTAGCGTTTGCAATGCACCAGGTCATCATTGACCCAGGCGTGTTCCACCAGGCCGCTGCCTCG
CAACTCTTCGCAGGCTTCGCCGACCTGCTCGCGCCACTTCTTCACGCGGGTGGAATCCGATCCGCACATG
AGGCGGAAGGTTTCCAGCTTGAGCGGGTACGGCTCCCGGTGCGAGCTGAAATAGTCGAACATCCGTCGGG
CCGTCGGCGACAGCTTGCGGTACTTCTCCCATATGAATTTCGTGTAGTGGTCGCCAGCAAACAGCACGAC
GATTTCCTCGTCGATCAGGACCTGGCAACGGGACGTTTTCTTGCCACGGTCCAGGACGCGGAAGCGGTGC
AGCAGCGACACCGATTCCAGGTGCCCAACGCGGTCGGACGTGAAGCCCATCGCCGTCGCCTGTAGGCGCG
ACAGGCATTCCTCGGCCTTCGTGTAATACCGGCCATTGATCGACCAGCCCAGGTCCTGGCAAAGCTCGTA
GAACGTGAAGGTGATCGGCTCGCCGATAGGGGTGCGCTTCGCGTACTCCAACACCTGCTGCCACACCAGT
TCGTCATCGTCGGCCCGCAGCTCGACGCCGGTGTAGGTGATCTTCACGTCCTTGTTGACGTGGAAAATGA
CCTTGTTTTGCAGCGCCTCGCGCGGGATTTTCTTGTTGCGCGTGGTGAACAGGGCAGAGCGGGCCGTGTC
GTTTGGCATCGCTCGCATCGTGTCCGGCCACGGCGCAATATCGAACAAGGAAAGCTGCATTTCCTTGATC
TGCTGCTTCGTGTGTTTCAGCAACGCGGCCTGCTTGGCTTCGCTGACCTGTTTTGCCAGGTCCTCGCCGG
CGGTTTTTCGCTTCTTGGTCGTCATAGTTCCTCGCGTGTCGATGGTCATCGACTTCGCCAAACCTGCCGC
CTCCTGTTCGAGACGACGCGAACGCTCCACGGCGGCCGATGGCGCGGGCAGGGCAGGGGGAGCCAGTTGC
ACGCTGTCGCGCTCGATCTTGGCCGTAGCTTGCTGGACTATCGAGCCGACGGACTGGAAGGTTTCGCGGG
GCGCACGCATGACGGTGCGGCTTGCGATGGTTTCGGCATCCTCGGCGGAAAACCCCGCGTCGATCAGTTC
TTGCCTGTATGCCTTCCGGTCAAACGTCCGATTCATTCACCCTCCTTGCGGGATTGCCCCGGAATTAATT
CCCCGGATCGATCCGTCGATCTTGATCCCCTGCGCCATCAGATCCTTGGCGGCAAGAAAGCCATCCAGTT
TACTTTGCAGGGCTTCCCAACCTTACCAGAGGGCGCCCCAGCTGGCAATTCCGGTTCGCTTGCTGTCCAT
AAAACCGCCCAGTCTAGCTATCGCCATGTAAGCCCACTGCAAGCTACCTGCTTTCTCTTTGCGCTTGCGT
TTTCCCTTGTCCAGATAGCCCAGTAGCTGACATTCATCCGGGGTCAGCACCGTTTCTGCGGACTGGCTTT
CTACGTGGCTGCCATTTTTGGGGTGAGGCCGTTCGCGGCCGAGGGGCGCAGCCCCTGGGGGGATGGGAGG
CCCGCGTTAGCGGGCCGGGAGGGTTCGAGAAGGGGGGGCACCCCCCTTCGGCGTGCGCGGTCACGCGCAC
AGGGCGCAGCCCTGGTTAAAAACAAGGTTTATAAATATTGGTTTAAAAGCAGGTTAAAAGACAGGTTAGC
GGTGGCCGAAAAACGGGCGGAAACCCTTGCAAATGCTGGATTTTCTGCCTGTGGACAGCCCCTCAAATGT
CAATAGGTGCGCCCCTCATCTGTCAGCACTCTGCCCCTCAAGTGTCAAGGATCGCGCCCCTCATCTGTCA
GTAGTCGCGCCCCTCAAGTGTCAATACCGCAGGGCACTTATCCCCAGGCTTGTCCACATCATCTGTGGGA
AACTCGCGTAAAATCAGGCGTTTTCGCCGATTTGCGAGGCTGGCCAGCTCCACGTCGCCGGCCGAAATCG
AGCCTGCCCCTCATCTGTCAACGCCGCGCCGGGTGAGTCGGCCCCTCAAGTGTCAACGTCCGCCCCTCAT
CTGTCAGTGAGGGCCAAGTTTTCCGCGAGGTATCCACAACGCCGGCGGCCCTACATGGCTCTGCTGTAGT
GAGTGGGTTGCGCTCCGGCAGCGGTCCTGATCCCCCGCAG
